>Addgene plasmid #193758 | pPANI2A2E2-Crimson | addgene full sequence | sequence record 389741 | Addgene NGS Result
CTCGAGTACCTCTGGCGGTGATAGATTACCTCTGGCGGTGATATTGACATCCCTATCAGTGATAGAGATA
CTGAGCACATCCCTATCAGTGATAGAGAGAATTCATTAAAGAGGAGAAAGGTACCATGGATAGCACTGAG
AACGTCATCAAGCCCTTCATGCGCTTCAAGGTGCACATGGAGGGCTCCGTGAACGGCCACGAGTTCGAGA
TCGAGGGCGTGGGCGAGGGCAAGCCCTACGAGGGCACCCAGACCGCCAAGCTGCAAGTGACCAAGGGCGG
CCCCCTGCCCTTCGCCTGGGACATCCTGTCCCCCCAGTTCTTCTACGGCTCCAAGGCGTACATCAAGCAC
CCCGCCGACATCCCCGACTACCTCAAGCAGTCCTTCCCCGAGGGCTTCAAGTGGGAGCGCGTGATGAACT
TCGAGGACGGCGGCGTGGTGACCGTGACCCAGGACTCCTCCCTGCAGGACGGCACCCTCATCTACCACGT
GAAGTTCATCGGCGTGAACTTCCCCTCCGACGGCCCCGTAATGCAGAAGAAGACTCTGGGCTGGGAGCCC
TCCACTGAGCGCAACTACCCCCGCGACGGCGTGCTGAAGGGCGAGAACCACATGGCGCTGAAGCTGAAGG
GCGGCGGCCACTACCTGTGTGAGTTCAAGTCCATCTACATGGCCAAGAAGCCCGTGAAGCTGCCCGGCTA
CCACTACGTGGACTACAAGCTCGACATCACCTCCCACAACGAGGACTACACCGTGGTGGAGCAGTACGAG
CGCGCCGAGGCCCGCCACCACCTGTTCCAGTAGTCTAGAGGCATCAAATAAAACGAAAGGCTCAGTCGAA
AGACTGGGCCTTTCGTTTTATCTGTTGTTTGTCGGTGAACGCTCTCCTGAGTAGGACAAATCCGCCGCCC
TAGACCTAGGGCGTTCGGCTGCGGCGAGCGGTATCAGCTCACTCAAAGGCGGTAATACGGTTATCCACAG
AATCAGGGGATAACGCAGGAAAGAACATGTGAGCAAAAGGCCAGCAAAAGGCCAGGAACCGTAAAAAGGC
CGCGTTGCTGGCGTTTTTCCATAGGCTCCGCCCCCCTGACGAGCATCACAAAAATCGACGCTCAAGTCAG
AGGTGGCGAAACCCGACAGGACTATAAAGATACCAGGCGTTTCCCCCTGGAAGCTCCCTCGTGCGCTCTC
CTGTTCCGACCCTGCCGCTTACCGGATACCTGTCCGCCTTTCTCCCTTCGGGAAGCGTGGCGCTTTCTCA
TAGCTCACGCTGTAGGTATCTCAGTTCGGTGTAGGTCGTTCGCTCCAAGCTGGGCTGTGTGCACGAACCC
CCCGTTCAGCCCGACCGCTGCGCCTTATCCGGTAACTATCGTCTTGAGTCCAACCCGGTAAGACACGACT
TATCGCCACTGGCAGCAGCCACTGGTAACAGGATTAGCAGAGCGAGGTATGTAGGCGGTGCTACAGAGTT
CTTGAAGTGGTGGCCTAACTACGGCTACACTAGAAGGACAGTATTTGGTATCTGCGCTCTGCTGAAGCCA
GTTACCTTCGGAAAAAGAGTTGGTAGCTCTTGATCCGGCAAACAAACCACCGCTGGTAGCGGTGGTTTTT
TTGTTTGCAAGCAGCAGATTACGCGCAGAAAAAAAGGATCTCAAGAAGATCCTTTGATCTTTTCTACGGG
GTCTGACGCTCAGTGGAACGAAAACTCACGTTAAGGGATTTTGGTCATGACTAGTGCTTGGATTCTCACC
AATAAAAAACGCCCGGCGGCAACCGAGCGTTCTGAACAAATCCAGATGGAGTTCTGAGGTCATTACTGGA
TCTATCAACAGGAGTCCAAGCGAGCTCGTAAACTTGGTCTGACAGTTACCAATGCTTAATCAGTGAGGCA
CCTATCTCAGCGATCTGTCTATTTCGTTCATCCATAGTTGCCTGACTCCCCGTCGTGTAGATAACTACGA
TACGGGAGGGCTTACCATCTGGCCCCAGTGCTGCAATGATACCGCGAGACCCACGCTCACCGGCTCCAGA
TTTATCAGCAATAAACCAGCCAGCCGGAAGGGCCGAGCGCAGAAGTGGTCCTGCAACTTTATCCGCCTCC
ATCCAGTCTATTAATTGTTGCCGGGAAGCTAGAGTAAGTAGTTCGCCAGTTAATAGTTTGCGCAACGTTG
TTGCCATTGCTACAGGCATCGTGGTGTCACGCTCGTCGTTTGGTATGGCTTCATTCAGCTCCGGTTCCCA
ACGATCAAGGCGAGTTACATGATCCCCCATGTTGTGCAAAAAAGCGGTTAGCTCCTTCGGTCCTCCGATC
GTTGTCAGAAGTAAGTTGGCCGCAGTGTTATCACTCATGGTTATGGCAGCACTGCATAATTCTCTTACTG
TCATGCCATCCGTAAGATGCTTTTCTGTGACTGGTGAGTACTCAACCAAGTCATTCTGAGAATAGTGTAT
GCGGCGACCGAGTTGCTCTTGCCCGGCGTCAATACGGGATAATACCGCGCCACATAGCAGAACTTTAAAA
GTGCTCATCATTGGAAAACGTTCTTCGGGGCGAAAACTCTCAAGGATCTTACCGCTGTTGAGATCCAGTT
CGATGTAACCCACTCGTGCACCCAACTGATCTTCAGCATCTTTTACTTTCACCAGCGTTTCTGGGTGAGC
AAAAACAGGAAGGCAAAATGCCGCAAAAAAGGGAATAAGGGCGACACGGAAATGTTGAATACTCATACTC
TTCCTTTTTCAATATTATTGAAGCATTTATCAGGGTTATTGTCTCATGAGCGGATACATATTTGAATGTA
TTTAGAAAAATAAACAAATAGGGGTTCCGCGCACATTTCCCCGAAAAGTGCCACCTGACGTCTAAGAAAC
CATTATTATCATGACATTAACCTATAAAAATAGGCGTATCACGAGGCCCTTTCGTCTTCAC
Features (pLannotate 1.2.2; 8 found; start..end, strand, type, name):
     43..81      +  promoter       PLtetO-1 promoter (fragment): modified phage lambda PL promoter with tet operator sites (Lutz and Bujard, 1997)
     80..98      +  promoter       PLtetO-1 promoter (fragment): modified phage lambda PL promoter with tet operator sites (Lutz and Bujard, 1997)
    126..803     +  CDS            E2-Crimson: far-red noncytotoxic tetrameric variant of DsRed fluorescent protein (Strack et al., 2009) mammalian codon-optimized
    815..901     +  terminator     rrnB T1 terminator: Escherichia coli rrnB; transcription terminator T1 from the E. coli rrnB gene
   1066..1654    -  rep_origin     ori: high-copy-number ColE1/pMB1/pBR322/pUC origin of replication
   1742..1836    -  terminator     lambda t0 terminator: transcription terminator from phage lambda
   1866..2726    -  CDS            AmpR: β-lactamase; bla; confers resistance to ampicillin, carbenicillin, and related antibiotics
   2727..2831    -  promoter       AmpR promoter: bla
