[The description below was written by a language model from this plasmid's Addgene catalogue record and pLannotate feature annotations shown in this document.]
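Description:
pPANI2A2E2-Crimson is a small (about 2.9 kb) bacterial expression plasmid for synthetic biology, built on the modular pZ backbone. It replicates in E. coli from a high-copy ColE1-type origin and is selected with ampicillin through a β-lactamase gene driven by its native bla promoter. A phage lambda t0 terminator lies between the resistance cassette and the origin, which insulates the modules from transcriptional read-through, as is typical of this vector family.

The payload is a single reporter unit. The 678 bp coding sequence for E2-Crimson, a far-red, non-cytotoxic tetrameric DsRed derivative, was cloned between KpnI and XbaI sites and is followed by the E. coli rrnB T1 terminator. The automated annotation matches it to a mammalian codon-optimized version, and the "Bacteria" species entry in the catalogue presumably refers to the expression host rather than the origin of the protein.

Transcription is driven by PANI2, a synthetic promoter described as carrying binding sites for both lambda CI and TetR. The feature table recognises this region only as two short fragments resembling the PLtetO-1 promoter, which is consistent with a hybrid design derived from lambda PL with tet operator elements. The exact operator layout and whether each regulator represses or activates are not stated. Neither regulator is encoded on this plasmid, so both must be supplied by the host strain or by companion plasmids.

According to the associated publication title, the construct belongs to a set of engineered bacterial components that implement a single-layer artificial neural network type architecture for cellular computing. Here, far-red fluorescence would serve as the readout of the promoter's response to its regulatory inputs.
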