Addgene plasmid #193758: pPANI2A2E2-Crimson
Purpose: Expresses E2-Crimson under the control of PANI2 synthetic promoter, ColE1 origin of replication, Ampicillin selection
Depositing lab: Sangram Bagh. Depositing organization: Saha Institute of Nuclear Physics. Publication: A single layer artificial neural network type architecture with molecular engineered bacteria for reversible and irreversible computing. Sarkar K, Bonnerjee D, Srivastava R, Bagh S. Chem Sci. 2021 Nov 9;12(48):15821-15832. doi: 10.1039/d1sc01505b. eCollection 2021 Dec 15. PubMed 35024106.
Backbone
  Vector backbone: pZ
  Backbone size w/o insert (bp): 2252
  Total vector size (bp): 2930
  Vector type: Bacterial Expression, Synthetic Biology
Growth in bacteria
  Bacterial resistance: Ampicillin, 100 μg/mL
  Growth temperature: 37°C
  Growth strain: DH5alpha
  Copy number: High Copy
Gene/Insert
  Gene/Insert name: E2-Crimson
  Species: Bacteria
  Insert size (bp): 678
  Promoter: PANI2 synthetic promoter carrying binding sites for lambda CI and TetR
  Cloning method: Restriction Enzyme; 5′ cloning site KpnI (unknown if destroyed); 3′ cloning site XbaI (unknown if destroyed)
  Sequencing primers: 5′ TGGATAGCACTGAGAACGTCAT; 3′ ACCACGGTGTAGTCCTCGTT
Terms and licenses: Academic/Nonprofit Terms; Industry Terms: Not Available to Industry
How to cite: pPANI2A2E2-Crimson was a gift from Sangram Bagh (Addgene plasmid # 193758 ; http://n2t.net/addgene:193758 ; RRID:Addgene_193758)
